>Addgene plasmid #220818 | pT7-NSP1DS1(ioSA11) | addgene full sequence | sequence record 443930 | Addgene NGS Result
GGAAAAAGAGTTGGTAGCTCTTGATCCGGCAAACAAACCACCGCTGGTAGCGGTGGTTTTTTTGTTTGCA
AGCAGCAGATTACGCGCAGAAAAAAAGGATCTCAAGAAGATCCTTTGATCTTTTCTACGGGGTCTGACGC
TCAGTGGAACGAAAACTCACGTTAAGGGATTTTGGTCATGAGATTATCAAAAAGGATCTTCACCTAGATC
CTTTTAAATTAAAAATGAAGTTTTAAATCAATCTAAAGTATATATGAGTAAACTTGGTCTGACAGTTACC
AATGCTTAATCAGTGAGGCACCTATCTCAGCGATCTGTCTATTTCGTTCATCCATAGTTGCCTGACTCCC
CGTCGTGTAGATAACTACGATACGGGAGGGCTTACCATCTGGCCCCAGTGCTGCAATGATACCGCGAGAC
CCACGCTCACCGGCTCCAGATTTATCAGCAATAAACCAGCCAGCCGGAAGGGCCGAGCGCAGAAGTGGTC
CTGCAACTTTATCCGCCTCCATCCAGTCTATTAATTGTTGCCGGGAAGCTAGAGTAAGTAGTTCGCCAGT
TAATAGTTTGCGCAACGTTGTTGCCATTGCTACAGGCATCGTGGTGTCACGCTCGTCGTTTGGTATGGCT
TCATTCAGCTCCGGTTCCCAACGATCAAGGCGAGTTACATGATCCCCCATGTTGTGCAAAAAAGCGGTTA
GCTCCTTCGGTCCTCCGATCGTTGTCAGAAGTAAGTTGGCCGCAGTGTTATCACTCATGGTTATGGCAGC
ACTGCATAATTCTCTTACTGTCATGCCATCCGTAAGATGCTTTTCTGTGACTGGTGAGTACTCAACCAAG
TCATTCTGAGAATAGTGTATGCGGCGACCGAGTTGCTCTTGCCCGGCGTCAATACGGGATAATACCGCGC
CACATAGCAGAACTTTAAAAGTGCTCATCATTGGAAAACGTTCTTCGGGGCGAAAACTCTCAAGGATCTT
ACCGCTGTTGAGATCCAGTTCGATGTAACCCACTCGTGCACCCAACTGATCTTCAGCATCTTTTACTTTC
ACCAGCGTTTCTGGGTGAGCAAAAACAGGAAGGCAAAATGCCGCAAAAAAGGGAATAAGGGCGACACGGA
AATGTTGAATACTCATACTCTTCCTTTTTCAATATTATTGAAGCATTTATCAGGGTTATTGTCTCATGAG
CGGATACATATTTGAATGTATTTAGAAAAATAAACAAATAGGGGTTCCGCGCACATTTCCCCGAAAAGTG
CCACCTGACGTCTAAGAAACCATTATTATCATGACATTAACCTATAAAAATAGGCGTATCACGAGGCCCT
TTCGTCTCGCGCGTTTCGGTGATGACGGTGAAAACCTCTGACACATGCAGCTCCCGGAGACGGTCACAGC
TTGTCTGTAAGCGGATGCCGGGAGCAGACAAGCCCGTCAGGGCGCGTCAGCGGGTGTTGGCGGGTGTCGG
GGCTGGCTTAACTATGCGGCATCAGAGCAGATTGTACTGAGAGTGCACCATTCGACGCTCTCCCTTATGC
GACTCCTGCATTAAGAAGCAGCCCAGTAGTAGGTTGAGGCCGTTGAGCACCGCCGCCGCAAGGAATGGTG
CAAGGAGATGGCGCCCAACAGTCCCCCGGCCACGGGGCCTGCCACCATACCCACGCCGAAACAAGCGCTC
ATGAGCCCGAAGTGGCGAGCCCGATCTTCCCCATCGGTGATGTCGGCGATATAGGCGCCAGCAACCGCAC
CTGTGGCGCCGGTGATGCCGGCCACGATGCGTCCGGCGTAGAGGATCTGGCTAGCGATGACCCTGCTGAT
TGGTTCGCTGACCATTTCCGGGTGCGGGACGGCGTTACCAGAAACTCAGAAGGTTCGTCCAACCAAACCG
ACTCTGACGGCAGTTTACGAGAGAGATGATAGGGTCTGCTTCAGTAAGCCAGATGCTACACAATTAGGCT
TGTACATATTGTCGTTAGAACGCGGCTACAATTAATACATAACCTTATGTATCATACACATACGATTTAG
GTGACACTATAGAATACAAGCTTGCATGCCTGCAGGTCGACTCTAGAGGATCTCGATCCGGATATAGTTC
CTCCTTTCAGCAAAAAACCCCTCAAGACCCGTTTAGAGGCCCCAAGGGGTTATGCTAGTTATTGCTCAGC
GGTGGCAGCAGCCAACTCAGCTTCCTTTCGGGCTTTGTTAGCAGCCGGATCCTTTTTTTTGAGCTCTCCC
TTAGCCATCCGAGTGGACGACGTCCTCCTTCGGATGCCCAGGTCGGACCGCGAGGAGGTGGAGATGCCAT
GCCGACCCGGGGTCACACTTTTAATGCTGCCTAGGCGCTACTCTAGTGCAGAGAGTCTCATGGTGGCGAG
AATTTCTTTAAAATCATTCAATATCGGATATACCTGAATCGTGTTCTGCTGTTCTATCTTTCTCGTATAA
TTGTTTTAGTTTGTTGACAGTAAACGTAGTCATTGGTGTATTTCTCATAAATCTTATGTCAAACCAATCA
TAGATTATTATTCTTAATATTAGTATGACGTCGCTTAACGTGAGTATTTTAGGGATTTTTCCGATACTAT
TAATTAATACATTCATAACGTTCCAATTGATCTCGTAATTGAGGAGTATGTAATTGTTCTCGTTCAGCTT
GATGGGCTCAAGCTGATTAAACATTTCAGTCACTAACATATTCCACTCATTTTCCTTACAAACATTTAAC
ACATCTTTTATGGATTCATAGATTTTTTCTTCGCTACTGCAATGACCTACGTATAAATTACTTTTTACGA
GTGCTCTTATAAAATTGAAGATGTCGTTATACACATTCTTGATACGGAAGTCATTCCAAACAGTACTGTT
GTTGTTAATGGAACACCATTTACAGTTGTGGACTTCTGTTGCTAACGAGTTGTGGTTCGACGCGACGTAG
TTTGGCTTGATCAGTTTCGAAGCAATTTTCAGCTTATATTGGGTAAACATCCGACATCTGGGTGAAATGT
TGTAGAATTCTGTGTGGCTACTTTTCAGAATGTCGAAATAGTCGCTTATATTCCGAATTATATTGCACGC
TTTGTTCCATTCTACGGACATATTACTACAATTCCTTATCACCTGTAAAGTAAAGTTGGGGTTATGTAAA
TTATCTAATATATTATCTGAAAAATGTAAAATTTCAATACATTTGCGGCGTTCTGTTATGAAGCGAGATT
TGGAAAAATATCTAAGTGCATACTCTTGTTGTAATGTTAATGGTAAAAATGCCATTCTGTCAAAATTTAT
ACTATCAAGTAGTAACATATCGTATTTACTAATTAAATTCGTGAATGAGAAGGGAGTCTGATTAATTTTA
TGCATATCGTCATAATAACCAAATATATAATAAATATCTCCATCCAACTCTATGGACAATGACTGCAACG
TAATCGGCATCAGGAAATGATTGTACCATTGGGTTAAATATTCGTTGCGACATTTGTGCTGCTTTATGGT
ATTGGCAAATTTATGAACTATTTTTTTATTTATAGGAAATAAAGTGTTATACATATTAATGAGGTTTTCT
AAATCACTCTTAGTGATTTCGTTCCGAAAAGTTCTCATGCGTAATAAATGCGGGTCGTCATCTAAAAAGC
ACCGATTATATTGACTACACCATTCGCACACGTGGTATATCAGGCAGCCCTGACAATATGTTAAATCCGT
GTGTTGACAACAGTCTAGACACCATCCTTTTCTCTTGGTCAGGGTCGATGGTCTCCAGACGTCATTAGCG
CCTAGTTTTAGTACTGCATTATTTAATTTGTTTAATTTTTTATATTGATAGCAAGCATCTTTAAAAGTAG
CCATGGCTTCCACAAGACTTTTCAAAAAAAAGCCTATAGTGAGTCGTATTAACCCGGGATCGATATCCCC
CTGCATTAATGAATCGGCCAACGCGCGGGGAGAGGCGGTTTGCGTATTGGGCGCTCTTCCGCTTCCTCGC
TCACTGACTCGCTGCGCTCGGTCGTTCGGCTGCGGCGAGCGGTATCAGCTCACTCAAAGGCGGTAATACG
GTTATCCACAGAATCAGGGGATAACGCAGGAAAGAACATGTGAGCAAAAGGCCAGCAAAAGGCCAGGAAC
CGTAAAAAGGCCGCGTTGCTGGCGTTTTTCCATAGGCTCCGCCCCCCTGACGAGCATCACAAAAATCGAC
GCTCAAGTCAGAGGTGGCGAAACCCGACAGGACTATAAAGATACCAGGCGTTTCCCCCTGGAAGCTCCCT
CGTGCGCTCTCCTGTTCCGACCCTGCCGCTTACCGGATACCTGTCCGCCTTTCTCCCTTCGGGAAGCGTG
GCGCTTTCTCATAGCTCACGCTGTAGGTATCTCAGTTCGGTGTAGGTCGTTCGCTCCAAGCTGGGCTGTG
TGCACGAACCCCCCGTTCAGCCCGACCGCTGCGCCTTATCCGGTAACTATCGTCTTGAGTCCAACCCGGT
AAGACACGACTTATCGCCACTGGCAGCAGCCACTGGTAACAGGATTAGCAGAGCGAGGTATGTAGGCGGT
GCTACAGAGTTCTTGAAGTGGTGGCCTAACTACGGCTACACTAGAAGAACAGTATTTGGTATCTGCGCTC
TGCTGAAGCCAGTTACCTTC
Features (pLannotate 1.2.2; 14 found; start..end, strand, type, name):
    276..1136    -  CDS            AmpR: β-lactamase; bla; confers resistance to ampicillin, carbenicillin, and related antibiotics
   1137..1241    -  promoter       AmpR promoter: bla
   1336..1371    +  CDS            rop (fragment): Rop protein, which maintains plasmids at low copy number; rop
   1473..1521    +  misc_feature   bom (fragment): basis of mobility region from pBR322
   1522..1797    -  CDS            TcR (fragment): tetracycline efflux protein; tet; confers resistance to tetracycline
   2025..2043    +  promoter       SP6 promoter: promoter for bacteriophage SP6 RNA polymerase
   2048..2082    -  misc_feature   MCS (fragment): pUC18/19 multiple cloning site
   2111..2158    -  terminator     T7 terminator: transcription terminator for bacteriophage T7 RNA polymerase
   2166..2215    -  CDS            SET1 (fragment): solubility-enhancement tag derived from T7 phage gene 10B
   2228..2319    -  ncRNA          HDV ribozyme: Accession: RF00094 - Hepatitis delta virus ribozyme
   2397..3854    -  CDS            NSP1_ROTP5: Experimental evidence at protein level: Swiss-Prot protein existence level 1. Plays a role in the inhibition of host innate immunity by inducing the degradation of key host factors required to activate interferon production such as IRF3, IRF5 or IRF7. Associates with components of cullin RING ligases (CRLs) including CUL1 or CUL3, which are essential multisubunit ubiquitination complexes, to modulate their activities. Recognizes the host NF-kappa-B regulator BTRC through the presence of a DSGXS motif in the C-terminal substrate recognition domain. From Rotavirus A (strain RVA/Pig/United States
   3883..3901    -  promoter       T7 promoter: promoter for bacteriophage T7 RNA polymerase
   3921..3974    -  CDS            lacI (fragment): lac repressor; lacI; The lac repressor binds to the lac operator to inhibit transcription in E. coli. This inhibition can be relieved by adding lactose or isopropyl-β-D-thiogalactopyranoside (IPTG).
   4157..105     -  rep_origin     ori (across the origin): high-copy-number ColE1/pMB1/pBR322/pUC origin of replication
