[The description below was written by a language model from this plasmid's Addgene catalogue record and pLannotate feature annotations shown in this document.]
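Description:
pT7-NSP1DS1(ioSA11) is a 4,640-nt bacterial plasmid built on the pT7 backbone that carries a recoded version of the NSP1 gene segment of human rotavirus strain DS-1 under a bacteriophage T7 promoter. It is propagated in E. coli at high copy from a ColE1/pUC-type origin and selected with ampicillin through the β-lactamase (AmpR) gene and its native promoter. The short annotated fragments of rop, bom, the tetracycline resistance gene, lacI, a pUC-type multiple cloning site and a T7 gene 10-derived tag appear to be backbone remnants rather than functional elements. An SP6 promoter also lies outside the expression cassette.

The payload runs, on the reverse strand, from the T7 promoter through an NSP1 open reading frame of about 1.46 kb, followed by a hepatitis delta virus (HDV) ribozyme and a T7 terminator. In this arrangement T7 RNA polymerase starts the transcript close to the viral 5′ end, and self-cleavage by the HDV ribozyme trims the RNA to give a defined 3′ end. This layout is characteristic of plasmids used to produce authentic rotavirus-like transcripts, for example in T7-driven reverse genetics systems, although the record states the purpose only as expressing the recoded DS-1 NSP1 protein. The annotation tool matched the coding sequence to NSP1 of a porcine rotavirus A strain; this is a homology hit, and the catalogue entry gives DS-1 as the source. NSP1 antagonises host innate immunity by promoting degradation of factors needed for interferon induction. The record does not explain what the "ioSA11" designation or the recoding entails, and the cloning sites are listed as unknown.
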