Addgene plasmid #220818: pT7-NSP1DS1(ioSA11)
Purpose: Express the Rotavirus DS-1 NSP1 recoded protein
Depositing lab: Alex Borodavka. Depositing organization: University of Cambridge.
Backbone
  Vector backbone: pT7
  Vector type: Other
Growth in bacteria
  Bacterial resistance: Ampicillin, 100 μg/mL
  Growth temperature: 37°C
  Growth strain: DH5alpha
  Copy number: High Copy
Gene/Insert
  Gene/Insert name: Rotavirus DS-1 NSP1(ioSA11)
  Species: Rotavirus DS-1
  Cloning method: Restriction Enzyme; 5′ cloning site Unknown (unknown if destroyed)
Terms and licenses: Academic/Nonprofit Terms; Industry Terms: Not Available to Industry
How to cite: pT7-NSP1DS1(ioSA11) was a gift from Alex Borodavka (Addgene plasmid # 220818 ; http://n2t.net/addgene:220818 ; RRID:Addgene_220818)
