>Addgene plasmid #220818 | pT7-NSP1DS1(ioSA11) | depositor partial sequence | sequence record 432245 | Partial
CCCGGGTTAATACGACTCACTATAGGCTTTTTTTTGAAAAGTCTTGTGGAAGCCATGGCTACTTTTAAAG
ATGCTTGCTATCAATATAAAAAATTAAACAAATTAAATAATGCAGTACTAAAACTAGGCGCTAATGACGT
CTGGAGACCATCGACCCTGACCAAGAGAAAAGGATGGTGTCTAGACTGTTGTCAACACACGGATTTAACA
TATTGTCAGGGCTGCCTGATATACCACGTGTGCGAATGGTGTAGTCAATATAATCGGTGCTTTTTAGATG
ACGACCCGCATTTATTACGCATGAGAACTTTTCGGAACGAAATCACTAAGAGTGATTTAGAAAACCTCAT
TAATATGTATAACACTTTATTTCCTATAAATAAAAAAATAGTTCATAAATTTGCCAATACCATAAAGCAG
CACAAATGTCGCAACGAATATTTAACCCAATGGTACAATCATTTCCTGATGCCGATTACGTTGCAGTCAT
TGTCCATAGAGTTGGATGGAGATATTTATTATATATTTGGTTATTATGACGATATGCATAAAATTAATCA
GACTCCCTTCTCATTCACGAATTTAATTAGTAAATACGATATGTTACTACTTGATAGTATAAATTTTGAC
AGAATGGCATTTTTACCATTAACATTACAACAAGAGTATGCACTTAGATATTTTTCCAAATCTCGCTTCA
TAACAGAACGCCGCAAATGTATTGAAATTTTACATTTTTCAGATAATATATTAGATAATTTACATAACCC
CAACTTTACTTTACAGGTGATAAGGAATTGTAGTAATATGTCCGTAGAATGGAACAAAGCGTGCAATATA
ATTCGGAATATAAGCGACTATTTCGACATTCTGAAAAGTAGCCACACAGAATTCTACAACATTTCACCCA
GATGTCGGATGTTTACCCAATATAAGCTGAAAATTGCTTCGAAACTGATCAAGCCAAACTACGTCGCGTC
GAACCACAACTCGTTAGCAACAGAAGTCCACAACTGTAAATGGTGTTCCATTAACAACAACAGTACTGTT
TGGAATGACTTCCGTATCAAGAATGTGTATAACGACATCTTCAATTTTATAAGAGCACTCGTAAAAAGTA
ATTTATACGTAGGTCATTGCAGTAGCGAAGAAAAAATCTATGAATCCATAAAAGATGTGTTAAATGTTTG
TAAGGAAAATGAGTGGAATATGTTAGTGACTGAAATGTTTAATCAGCTTGAGCCCATCAAGCTGAACGAG
AACAATTACATACTCCTCAATTACGAGATCAATTGGAACGTTATGAATGTATTAATTAATAGTATCGGAA
AAATCCCTAAAATACTCACGTTAAGCGACGTCATACTAATATTAAGAATAATAATCTATGATTGGTTTGA
CATAAGATTTATGAGAAATACACCAATGACTACGTTTACTGTCAACAAACTAAAACAATTATACGAGAAA
GATAGAACAGCAGAACACGATTCAGGTATATCCGATATTGAATGATTTTAAAGAAATTCTCGCCACCATG
AGACTCTCTGCACTAGAGTAGCGCCTAGGCAGCATTAAAAGTGTGACCCCGGGTCGGCATGGCATCTCCA
CCTCCTCGCGGTCCGACCTGGGCATCCGAAGGAGGACGTCGTCCACTCGGATGGCTAAGGGAGAGCTC
